>Addgene plasmid #152993 | p2T-CMV-BE4maxCP1028-BlastR | addgene full sequence | sequence record 308867 | Addgene NGS Result
AGAGCTGGTTTAGTGAACCGTCAGATCCGCTAGAGATCCGCGGCCGCTAATACGACTCACTATAGGGAGA
GCCGCCACCATGAAACGGACAGCCGACGGAAGCGAGTTCGAGTCACCAAAGAAGAAGCGGAAAGTCTCCT
CAGAGACTGGGCCTGTCGCCGTCGATCCAACCCTGCGCCGCCGGATTGAACCTCACGAGTTTGAAGTGTT
CTTTGACCCCCGGGAGCTGAGAAAGGAGACATGCCTGCTGTACGAGATCAACTGGGGAGGCAGGCACTCC
ATCTGGAGGCACACCTCTCAGAACACAAATAAGCACGTGGAGGTGAACTTCATCGAGAAGTTTACCACAG
AGCGGTACTTCTGCCCCAATACCAGATGTAGCATCACATGGTTTCTGAGCTGGTCCCCTTGCGGAGAGTG
TAGCAGGGCCATCACCGAGTTCCTGTCCAGATATCCACACGTGACACTGTTTATCTACATCGCCAGGCTG
TATCACCACGCAGACCCAAGGAATAGGCAGGGCCTGCGCGATCTGATCAGCTCCGGCGTGACCATCCAGA
TCATGACAGAGCAGGAGTCCGGCTACTGCTGGCGGAACTTCGTGAATTATTCTCCTAGCAACGAGGCCCA
CTGGCCTAGGTACCCACACCTGTGGGTGCGCCTGTACGTGCTGGAGCTGTATTGCATCATCCTGGGCCTG
CCCCCTTGTCTGAATATCCTGCGGAGAAAGCAGCCCCAGCTGACCTTCTTTACAATCGCCCTGCAGTCTT
GTCACTATCAGAGGCTGCCACCCCACATCCTGTGGGCCACAGGCCTGAAGTCTGGAGGATCTAGCGGAGG
ATCCTCTGGCAGCGAGACACCAGGAACAAGCGAGTCAGCAACACCAGAGAGCAGTGGCGGCAGCAGCGGC
GGCAGCGAAATCGGCAAGGCTACCGCCAAGTACTTCTTCTACAGCAACATCATGAACTTTTTCAAGACCG
AGATTACCCTGGCCAACGGCGAGATCCGGAAGCGGCCTCTGATCGAGACAAACGGCGAAACCGGGGAGAT
CGTGTGGGATAAGGGCCGGGATTTTGCCACCGTGCGGAAAGTGCTGAGCATGCCCCAAGTGAATATCGTG
AAAAAGACCGAGGTGCAGACAGGCGGCTTCAGCAAAGAGTCTATCCTGCCCAAGAGGAACAGCGATAAGC
TGATCGCCAGAAAGAAGGACTGGGACCCTAAGAAGTACGGCGGCTTCGACAGCCCCACCGTGGCCTATTC
TGTGCTGGTGGTGGCCAAAGTGGAAAAGGGCAAGTCCAAGAAACTGAAGAGTGTGAAAGAGCTGCTGGGG
ATCACCATCATGGAAAGAAGCAGCTTCGAGAAGAATCCCATCGACTTTCTGGAAGCCAAGGGCTACAAAG
AAGTGAAAAAGGACCTGATCATCAAGCTGCCTAAGTACTCCCTGTTCGAGCTGGAAAACGGCCGGAAGAG
AATGCTGGCCTCTGCCGGCGAACTGCAGAAGGGAAACGAACTGGCCCTGCCCTCCAAATATGTGAACTTC
CTGTACCTGGCCAGCCACTATGAGAAGCTGAAGGGCTCCCCCGAGGATAATGAGCAGAAACAGCTGTTTG
TGGAACAGCACAAGCACTACCTGGACGAGATCATCGAGCAGATCAGCGAGTTCTCCAAGAGAGTGATCCT
GGCCGACGCTAATCTGGACAAAGTGCTGTCCGCCTACAACAAGCACCGGGATAAGCCCATCAGAGAGCAG
GCCGAGAATATCATCCACCTGTTTACCCTGACCAATCTGGGAGCCCCTGCCGCCTTCAAGTACTTTGACA
CCACCATCGACCGGAAGAGGTACACCAGCACCAAAGAGGTGCTGGACGCCACCCTGATCCACCAGAGCAT
CACCGGCCTGTACGAGACACGGATCGACCTGTCTCAGCTGGGAGGCGACGGCGGATCAGGAGGCTCTGGC
GGTTCAGGTGGATCAGGCGGTAGCGGAGGTTCAGGTGGTATGGACAAGAAGTACAGCATCGGCCTGGCCA
TCGGCACCAACTCTGTGGGCTGGGCCGTGATCACCGACGAGTACAAGGTGCCCAGCAAGAAATTCAAGGT
GCTGGGCAACACCGACCGGCACAGCATCAAGAAGAACCTGATCGGAGCCCTGCTGTTCGACAGCGGCGAA
ACAGCCGAGGCCACCCGGCTGAAGAGAACCGCCAGAAGAAGATACACCAGACGGAAGAACCGGATCTGCT
ATCTGCAAGAGATCTTCAGCAACGAGATGGCCAAGGTGGACGACAGCTTCTTCCACAGACTGGAAGAGTC
CTTCCTGGTGGAAGAGGATAAGAAGCACGAGCGGCACCCCATCTTCGGCAACATCGTGGACGAGGTGGCC
TACCACGAGAAGTACCCCACCATCTACCACCTGAGAAAGAAACTGGTGGACAGCACCGACAAGGCCGACC
TGCGGCTGATCTATCTGGCCCTGGCCCACATGATCAAGTTCCGGGGCCACTTCCTGATCGAGGGCGACCT
GAACCCCGACAACAGCGACGTGGACAAGCTGTTCATCCAGCTGGTGCAGACCTACAACCAGCTGTTCGAG
GAAAACCCCATCAACGCCAGCGGCGTGGACGCCAAGGCCATCCTGTCTGCCAGACTGAGCAAGAGCAGAC
GGCTGGAAAATCTGATCGCCCAGCTGCCCGGCGAGAAGAAGAATGGCCTGTTCGGAAACCTGATTGCCCT
GAGCCTGGGCCTGACCCCCAACTTCAAGAGCAACTTCGACCTGGCCGAGGATGCCAAACTGCAGCTGAGC
AAGGACACCTACGACGACGACCTGGACAACCTGCTGGCCCAGATCGGCGACCAGTACGCCGACCTGTTTC
TGGCCGCCAAGAACCTGTCCGACGCCATCCTGCTGAGCGACATCCTGAGAGTGAACACCGAGATCACCAA
GGCCCCCCTGAGCGCCTCTATGATCAAGAGATACGACGAGCACCACCAGGACCTGACCCTGCTGAAAGCT
CTCGTGCGGCAGCAGCTGCCTGAGAAGTACAAAGAGATTTTCTTCGACCAGAGCAAGAACGGCTACGCCG
GCTACATTGACGGCGGAGCCAGCCAGGAAGAGTTCTACAAGTTCATCAAGCCCATCCTGGAAAAGATGGA
CGGCACCGAGGAACTGCTCGTGAAGCTGAACAGAGAGGACCTGCTGCGGAAGCAGCGGACCTTCGACAAC
GGCAGCATCCCCCACCAGATCCACCTGGGAGAGCTGCACGCCATTCTGCGGCGGCAGGAAGATTTTTACC
CATTCCTGAAGGACAACCGGGAAAAGATCGAGAAGATCCTGACCTTCCGCATCCCCTACTACGTGGGCCC
TCTGGCCAGGGGAAACAGCAGATTCGCCTGGATGACCAGAAAGAGCGAGGAAACCATCACCCCCTGGAAC
TTCGAGGAAGTGGTGGACAAGGGCGCTTCCGCCCAGAGCTTCATCGAGCGGATGACCAACTTCGATAAGA
ACCTGCCCAACGAGAAGGTGCTGCCCAAGCACAGCCTGCTGTACGAGTACTTCACCGTGTATAACGAGCT
GACCAAAGTGAAATACGTGACCGAGGGAATGAGAAAGCCCGCCTTCCTGAGCGGCGAGCAGAAAAAGGCC
ATCGTGGACCTGCTGTTCAAGACCAACCGGAAAGTGACCGTGAAGCAGCTGAAAGAGGACTACTTCAAGA
AAATCGAGTGCTTCGACTCCGTGGAAATCTCCGGCGTGGAAGATCGGTTCAACGCCTCCCTGGGCACATA
CCACGATCTGCTGAAAATTATCAAGGACAAGGACTTCCTGGACAATGAGGAAAACGAGGACATTCTGGAA
GATATCGTGCTGACCCTGACACTGTTTGAGGACAGAGAGATGATCGAGGAACGGCTGAAAACCTATGCCC
ACCTGTTCGACGACAAAGTGATGAAGCAGCTGAAGCGGCGGAGATACACCGGCTGGGGCAGGCTGAGCCG
GAAGCTGATCAACGGCATCCGGGACAAGCAGTCCGGCAAGACAATCCTGGATTTCCTGAAGTCCGACGGC
TTCGCCAACAGAAACTTCATGCAGCTGATCCACGACGACAGCCTGACCTTTAAAGAGGACATCCAGAAAG
CCCAGGTGTCCGGCCAGGGCGATAGCCTGCACGAGCACATTGCCAATCTGGCCGGCAGCCCCGCCATTAA
GAAGGGCATCCTGCAGACAGTGAAGGTGGTGGACGAGCTCGTGAAAGTGATGGGCCGGCATAAGCCCGAG
AACATCGTGATCGAAATGGCCAGAGAGAACCAGACCACCCAGAAGGGACAGAAGAACAGCCGCGAGAGAA
TGAAGCGGATCGAAGAGGGCATCAAAGAGCTGGGCAGCCAGATCCTGAAAGAACACCCCGTGGAAAACAC
CCAGCTGCAGAACGAGAAGCTGTACCTGTACTACCTGCAGAATGGGCGGGATATGTACGTGGACCAGGAA
CTGGACATCAACCGGCTGTCCGACTACGATGTGGACCATATCGTGCCTCAGAGCTTTCTGAAGGACGACT
CCATCGACAACAAGGTGCTGACCAGAAGCGACAAGAACCGGGGCAAGAGCGACAACGTGCCCTCCGAAGA
GGTCGTGAAGAAGATGAAGAACTACTGGCGGCAGCTGCTGAACGCCAAGCTGATTACCCAGAGAAAGTTC
GACAATCTGACCAAGGCCGAGAGAGGCGGCCTGAGCGAACTGGATAAGGCCGGCTTCATCAAGAGACAGC
TGGTGGAAACCCGGCAGATCACAAAGCACGTGGCACAGATCCTGGACTCCCGGATGAACACTAAGTACGA
CGAGAATGACAAGCTGATCCGGGAAGTGAAAGTGATCACCCTGAAGTCCAAGCTGGTGTCCGATTTCCGG
AAGGATTTCCAGTTTTACAAAGTGCGCGAGATCAACAACTACCACCACGCCCACGACGCCTACCTGAACG
CCGTCGTGGGAACCGCCCTGATCAAAAAGTACCCTAAGCTGGAAAGCGAGTTCGTGTACGGCGACTACAA
GGTGTACGACGTGCGGAAGATGATCGCCAAGAGCGAGCAGAGCGGCGGGAGCGGCGGGAGCGGGGGGAGC
ACTAATCTGAGCGACATCATTGAGAAGGAGACTGGGAAACAGCTGGTCATTCAGGAGTCCATCCTGATGC
TGCCTGAGGAGGTGGAGGAAGTGATCGGCAACAAGCCAGAGTCTGACATCCTGGTGCACACCGCCTACGA
CGAGTCCACAGATGAGAATGTGATGCTGCTGACCTCTGACGCCCCCGAGTATAAGCCTTGGGCCCTGGTC
ATCCAGGATTCTAACGGCGAGAATAAGATCAAGATGCTGAGCGGAGGATCCGGAGGATCTGGAGGCAGCA
CCAACCTGTCTGACATCATCGAGAAGGAAACAGGCAAGCAGCTGGTCATCCAGGAGAGCATCCTGATGCT
GCCCGAAGAAGTCGAAGAAGTGATCGGAAACAAGCCTGAGAGCGATATCCTGGTCCATACCGCCTACGAC
GAGAGTACCGACGAAAATGTGATGCTGCTGACATCCGACGCCCCAGAGTATAAGCCCTGGGCTCTGGTCA
TCCAGGATTCCAACGGAGAGAACAAAATCAAAATGCTGTCTGGCGGCTCAAAAAGAACCGCCGACGGCAG
CGAATTCGAGCCCAAGAAGAAGAGGAAAGTCTAACCGGTCATCATCACCATCACCATTGAGTTTAAACCC
GCTGATCAGCCTCGACTGTGCCTTCTAGTTGCCAGCCATCTGTTGTTTGCCCCTCCCCCGTGCCTTCCTT
GACCCTGGAAGGTGCCACTCCCACTGTCCTTTCCTAATAAAATGAGGAAATTGCATCGCATTGTCTGAGT
AGGTGTCATTCTATTCTGGGGGGTGGGGTGGGGCAGGACAGCAAGGGGGAGGATTGGGAAGACAATAGCA
GGCATGCTGGGGATGCGGTGGGCTCTATGGCTTCTGAGGCGGAAAGAACCAGCTGGGGCTCGATACCGTC
GACCTCTAGCTAGAGCTTGGCGTAATCATGGTCATAGCTGTTTCCTGTGTGAAATTGTTATCCGCTCACA
ATTCCACACAACATACGAGCCGGAAGCATAAAGTGTAAAGCCTAGGGTGCCTAATGAGTGAGCTAACTCA
CATTAATTGCGTTGCGCTCACTGCCCGCTTTCCAGTCGGGAAACCTGTCGTGCCAGCTGCATTAATGAAT
CGGCCAACGCGCGGGGAGAGGCGGTTTGCGTATTGGGCGCTACAGACATGATAAGATACATTGATGAGTT
TGGACAAACCACAACTAGAATGCAGTGAAAAAAATGCTTTATTTGTGAAATTTGTGATGCTATTGCTTTA
TTTGTAACCATTATAAGCTGCAATAAACAAGTTGGGGTGGGCGAAGAACTCCAGCATGAGATCCCCGCGC
TGGAGGATCATCCAGCCGGCGTCCCGGAAAACGATTCCGAAGCCCAACCTTTCATAGAAGGCGGCGGTGG
AATCGAAATCTCGTAGCACGTGTCAGTCCTGCTCCTCGGCCACGAAGTGCTTAGCCCTCCCACACATAAC
CAGAGGGCAGCAATTCACGAATCCCAACTGCCGTCGGCTGTCCATCACTGTCCTTCACTATGGCTTTGAT
CCCAGGATGCAGATCGAGAAGCACCTGTCGGCACCGTCCGCAGGGGCTCAAGATGCCCCTGTTCTCATTT
CCGATCGCGACGATACAAGTCAGGTTGCCAGCTGCCGCAGCAGCAGCAGTGCCCAGCACCACGAGTTCTG
CACAAGGTCCCCCAGTAAAATGATATACATTGACACCAGTGAAGATGCGGCCGTCGCTAGAGAGAGCTGC
GCTGGCGACGCTGTAGTCTTCAGAGATGGGGATGCTGTTGATTGTAGCCGTTGCTCTTTCAATGAGGGTG
GATTCTTCTTGAGACAAAGGCTTGGCCATGGTTTAGTTCCTCACCTTGTCGTATTATACTATGCCGATAT
ACTATGCCGATGATTAATTGTCAACACGTGCTGATCAGATCCGAAAATGGATATACAAGCTCCCGGGAGC
TTTTTGCAAAAGCCTAGGCCTCCAAAAAAGCCTCCTCACTACTTCTGGAATAGCTCAGAGGCAGAGGCGG
CCTCGGCCTCTGCATAAATAAAAAAAATTAGTCAGCCATGGGGCGGAGAATGGGCGGAACTGGGCGGAGT
TAGGGGCGGGATGGGCGGAGTTAGGGGCGGGACTATGGTTGCTGACTAATTGAGATGCATGCTTTGCATA
CTTCTGCCTGCTGGGGAGCCTGGGGACTTTCCACACCTGGTTGCTGACTAATTGAGATGCATGCTTTGCA
TACTTCTGCCTGCTGGGGAGCCTGGGGACTTTCCACACCCTAACTGACACACATTCCACAGAATTCACTG
ACTCGCTGCGCTCGGTCGTTCGGCTGCGGCGAGCGGTATCAGCTCACTCAAAGGCGGTAATACGGTTATC
CACAGAATCAGGGGATAACGCAGGAAAGAACATGTAAGTGATCTCCAAAAAATAAGTACTTTTTGACTGT
AAATAAAATTGTAAGGAGTAAAAAGTACTTTTTTTTCTAAAAAAATGTAATTAAGTAAAAGTAAAAGTAT
TGATTTTTAATTGTACTCAAGTAAAGTAAAAATCCCCAAAAATAATACTTAAGTACAGTAATCAAGTAAA
ATTACTCAAGTACTTTACACCTCTGCATGTGAGCAAAAGGCCAGCAAAAGGCCAGGAACCGTAAAAAGGC
CGCGTTGCTGGCGTTTTTCCATAGGCTCCGCCCCCCTGACGAGCATCACAAAAATCGACGCTCAAGTCAG
AGGTGGCGAAACCCGACAGGACTATAAAGATACCAGGCGTTTCCCCCTGGAAGCTCCCTCGTGCGCTCTC
CTGTTCCGACCCTGCCGCTTACCGGATACCTGTCCGCCTTTCTCCCTTCGGGAAGCGTGGCGCTTTCTCA
TAGCTCACGCTGTAGGTATCTCAGTTCGGTGTAGGTCGTTCGCTCCAAGCTGGGCTGTGTGCACGAACCC
CCCGTTCAGCCCGACCGCTGCGCCTTATCCGGTAACTATCGTCTTGAGTCCAACCCGGTAAGACACGACT
TATCGCCACTGGCAGCAGCCACTGGTAACAGGATTAGCAGAGCGAGGTATGTAGGCGGTGCTACAGAGTT
CTTGAAGTGGTGGCCTAACTACGGCTACACTAGAAGAACAGTATTTGGTATCTGCGCTCTGCTGAAGCCA
GTTACCTTCGGAAAAAGAGTTGGTAGCTCTTGATCCGGCAAACAAACCACCGCTGGTAGCGGTGGTTTTT
TTGTTTGCAAGCAGCAGATTACGCGCAGAAAAAAAGGATCTCAAGAAGATCCTTTGATCTTTTCTACGGG
GTCTGACACTCAGTGGAACGAAAACTCACGTTAAGGGATTTTGGTCATGAGATTATCAAAAAGGATCTTC
ACCTAGATCCTTTTAAATTAAAAATGAAGTTTTAAATCAATCTAAAGTATATATGAGTAAACTTGGTCTG
ACAGTTACCAATGCTTAATCAGTGAGGCACCTATCTCAGCGATCTGTCTATTTCGTTCATCCATAGTTGC
CTGACTCCCCGTCGTGTAGATAACTACGATACGGGAGGGCTTACCATCTGGCCCCAGTGCTGCAATGATA
CCGCGGGACCCACGCTCACCGGCTCCAGATTTATCAGCAATAAACCAGCCAGCCGGAAGGGCCGAGCGCA
GAAGTGGTCCTGCAACTTTATCCGCCTCCATCCAGTCTATTAATTGTTGCCGGGAAGCTAGAGTAAGTAG
TTCGCCAGTTAATAGTTTGCGCAACGTTGTTGCCATTGCTACAGGCATCGTGGTGTCACGCTCGTCGTTT
GGTATGGCTTCATTCAGCTCCGGTTCCCAACGATCAAGGCGAGTTACATGATCCCCCATGTTGTGCAAAA
AAGCGGTTAGCTCCTTCGGTCCTCCGATCGTTGTCAGAAGTAAGTTGGCCGCAGTGTTATCACTCATGGT
TATGGCAGCACTGCATAATTCTCTTACTGTCATGCCATCCGTAAGATGCTTTTCTGTGACTGGTGAGTAC
TCAACCAAGTCATTCTGAGAATAGTGTATGCGGCGACCGAGTTGCTCTTGCCCGGCGTCAATACGGGATA
ATACCGCGCCACATAGCAGAACTTTAAAAGTGCTCATCATTGGAAAACGTTCTTCGGGGCGAAAACTCTC
AAGGATCTTACCGCTGTTGAGATCCAGTTCGATGTAACCCACTCGTGCACCCAACTGATCTTCAGCATCT
TTTACTTTCACCAGCGTTTCTGGGTGAGCAAAAACAGGAAGGCAAAATGCCGCAAAAAAGGGAATAAGGG
CGACACGGAAATGTTGAATACTCATACTCTTCCTTTTTCAATATTATTGAAGCATTTATCAGGGTTATTG
TCTCATGAGCGGATACATATTTGAATGTATTTAGAAAAATAAACAAATAGGGGTTCCGCGCACATTTCCC
CGAAAAGTGCCACCTGACGTCGACGGATCGGGAGATCGATCTCCCGATCCCCTAGGGTCGACTCTCAGTA
CAATCTGCTCTGATGCCGCATAGTTAAGCCAGTATCTGCTCCCTGCTTGTGTGTTGGAGGTCGCTGAGTA
GTGCGCGAGCAAAATTTAAGCTACAACAAGGCAAGGCTTGACCGACAATTGCATGAAGAATCTGCTTAGG
GTTAGGCGTTTTGCGCTGCTTCGCGATGTACGGGCCAGATATACGCGGGTACCGGCATATGGTTCTTGAC
AGAGGTGTAAAAAGTACTCAAAAATTTTACTCAAGTGAAAGTACAAGTACTTAGGGAAAATTTTACTCAA
TTAAAAGTAAAAGTATCTGGCTAGAATCTTACTTGAGTAAAAGTAAAAAAGTACTCCATTAAAATTGTAC
TTGAGTATTAACGCGTTGACATTGATTATTGACTAGTTATTAATAGTAATCAATTACGGGGTCATTAGTT
CATAGCCCATATATGGAGTTCCGCGTTACATAACTTACGGTAAATGGCCCGCCTGGCTGACCGCCCAACG
ACCCCCGCCCATTGACGTCAATAATGACGTATGTTCCCATAGTAACGCCAATAGGGACTTTCCATTGACG
TCAATGGGTGGAGTATTTACGGTAAACTGCCCACTTGGCAGTACATCAAGTGTATCATATGCCAAGTACG
CCCCCTATTGACGTCAATGACGGTAAATGGCCCGCCTGGCATTATGCCCAGTACATGACCTTATGGGACT
TTCCTACTTGGCAGTACATCTACGTATTAGTCATCGCTATTACCATGGTGATGCGGTTTTGGCAGTACAT
CAATGGGCGTGGATAGCGGTTTGACTCACGGGGATTTCCAAGTCTCCACCCCATTGACGTCAATGGGAGT
TTGTTTTGGCACCAAAATCAACGGGACTTTCCAAAATGTCGTAACAACTCCGCCCCATTGACGCAAATGG
GCGGTAGGCGTGTACGGTGGGAGGTCTATATAAGC
Features (pLannotate 1.2.2; 25 found; start..end, strand, type, name):
     48..66      +  promoter       T7 promoter: promoter for bacteriophage T7 RNA polymerase
    137..820     +  CDS            Apobec1: ABEC1_RAT - Experimental evidence at protein level: Swiss-Prot protein existence level 1. Catalytic component of the apolipoprotein B mRNA editing enzyme complex which is responsible for the postranscriptional editing of a CAA codon for Gln to a UAA codon for stop in the APOB mRNA. May also play a role in the epigenetic regulation of gene expression by participating in DNA demethylation. From Rattus norvegicus (Rat).
    917..1939    +  CDS            Cas9(C) (fragment): C-terminal portion of Streptococcus pyogenes Cas9 (Zetsche et al., 2015)
   2003..3604    +  CDS            dCas9(N): N-terminal portion of catalytically inactive Streptococcus pyogenes dCas9 carrying the D10A mutation (Zetsche et al., 2015)
   3605..5080    +  CDS            Cas9(C) (fragment): C-terminal portion of Streptococcus pyogenes Cas9 (Zetsche et al., 2015)
   5390..5638    +  CDS            UGI: UNGI_BPPB2 - Experimental evidence at protein level: Swiss-Prot protein existence level 1. This protein binds specifically and reversibly to the host uracil-DNA glycosylase, preventing removal of uracil residues from PBS2 DNA by the host uracil-excision repair system. From Bacillus phage PBS2 (Bacteriophage PBS2).
   5756..5980    +  polyA_signal   bGH poly(A) signal: bovine growth hormone polyadenylation signal
   5984..6005    +  promoter       SV40 promoter (fragment): SV40 enhancer and early promoter
   6010..6026    +  misc_feature   MCS (fragment): pBluescript multiple cloning site
   6075..6091    -  protein_bind   lac operator: The lac repressor binds to the lac operator to inhibit transcription in E. coli. This inhibition can be relieved by adding lactose or isopropyl-β-D-thiogalactopyranoside (IPTG). lac repressor encoded by lacI
   6099..6129    -  promoter       lac promoter: promoter for the E. coli lac operon
   6144..6165    -  protein_bind   CAP binding site: CAP binding activates transcription in the presence of cAMP. E. coli catabolite activator protein
   6178..6270    -  CDS            lacI (fragment): lac repressor; lacI; The lac repressor binds to the lac operator to inhibit transcription in E. coli. This inhibition can be relieved by adding lactose or isopropyl-β-D-thiogalactopyranoside (IPTG).
   6282..6403    -  polyA_signal   SV40 poly(A) signal: SV40 polyadenylation signal
   6398..6523    -  CDS            ble (fragment): BLE_KLEPN - Experimental evidence at protein level: Swiss-Prot protein existence level 1. Binding protein with a strong affinity to the bleomycin family of antibiotics. Binds to CL990; an antimitotic-antibiotic compound. From Klebsiella pneumoniae.
   6533..6560    -  CDS            BleoR (fragment): antibiotic-binding protein; Sh ble from Streptoalloteichus hindustanus; confers resistance to bleomycin, phleomycin, and Zeocin™
   6561..6959    -  CDS            BSD: blasticidin S deaminase; Aspergillus terreus BSD; confers resistance to blasticidin
   6978..7025    -  promoter       EM7 promoter: synthetic bacterial promoter&nbsp
   7073..7402    -  promoter       SV40 promoter: SV40 enhancer and early promoter
   7786..8374    -  rep_origin     ori: high-copy-number ColE1/pMB1/pBR322/pUC origin of replication
   8545..9405    -  CDS            AmpR: β-lactamase; bla; confers resistance to ampicillin, carbenicillin, and related antibiotics
   9406..9510    -  promoter       AmpR promoter: bla
   9581..9625    -  misc_feature   bom (fragment): basis of mobility region from pBR322
   9958..10337   +  enhancer       CMV enhancer: human cytomegalovirus immediate early enhancer
  10338..6       +  promoter       CMV promoter (across the origin): human cytomegalovirus (CMV) immediate early promoter
