[The description below was written by a language model from this plasmid's Addgene catalogue record and pLannotate feature annotations shown in this document.]
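Description:
p2T-CMV-BE4maxCP1028-BlastR is a mammalian expression plasmid (about 10.5 kb) encoding a C-to-T (cytosine) base editor built on a circularly permuted SpCas9 nickase. It is based on the p2T-CMV-BlastR backbone and is propagated in E. coli through a high-copy ColE1/pUC-type origin with ampicillin selection from the bla gene and its native promoter.

The editor is transcribed from the human CMV immediate-early enhancer and promoter, with a T7 promoter just upstream of the coding region, and is terminated by the bovine growth hormone polyadenylation signal. The open reading frame begins with rat APOBEC1 cytidine deaminase, followed by Cas9 in a rearranged order: a C-terminal Cas9 fragment comes first, then the N-terminal portion carrying the D10A nickase mutation, then the remaining part of the C-terminal segment. This layout matches the circular permutation indicated by the name, in which new termini are created around residue 1028 and the original ends are joined. Uracil glycosylase inhibitor (UGI) from phage PBS2 follows. The insert name specifies two UGI copies, though the automated annotation marks only one. UGI blocks uracil excision so that the deaminated cytosine is retained and resolved as a T.

A separate, oppositely oriented cassette places blasticidin S deaminase under tandem SV40 early and EM7 promoters with an SV40 poly(A) signal, allowing blasticidin selection of transfected mammalian cells. Short lac and bleomycin-resistance fragments appear to be cloning remnants. No guide RNA cassette is annotated, so the sgRNA must be supplied separately. The associated work concerns profiling base editing outcomes across target libraries.
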