Addgene plasmid #152993: p2T-CMV-BE4maxCP1028-BlastR
Purpose: C-to-T base editor
Depositing lab: David Liu. Publication: Determinants of Base Editing Outcomes from Target Library Analysis and Machine Learning. Arbab M, Shen MW, Mok B, Wilson C, Matuszek Z, Cassa CA, Liu DR. Cell. 2020 Jun 9. pii: S0092-8674(20)30632-2. doi: 10.1016/j.cell.2020.05.037. PubMed 32533916.
Backbone
  Vector backbone: p2T-CMV-BlastR
  Vector type: Mammalian Expression, CRISPR
Growth in bacteria
  Bacterial resistance: Ampicillin, 100 μg/mL
  Growth temperature: 37°C
  Growth strain: DH5alpha
  Copy number: Unknown
Gene/Insert
  Gene/Insert name: BE4-nSpCas9 CP1028-UGI-UGI
  Species: Synthetic
  Promoter: CMV
  Cloning method: Unknown
Terms and licenses: Academic/Nonprofit Terms; Industry Terms: Not Available to Industry
How to cite: p2T-CMV-BE4maxCP1028-BlastR was a gift from David Liu (Addgene plasmid # 152993 ; http://n2t.net/addgene:152993 ; RRID:Addgene_152993)
